Addgene plasmid #102883: pOsTIR1w/oGFP
Purpose: Expresses OsTIR1 via the ADH1 promoter in yeast. The cassette is integrated in the HO locus. Assembly and characterization of the auxin-inducible degradation.
Depositing lab: Matthias Heinemann. Depositing organization: University of Groningen. Publication: Autonomous Metabolic Oscillations Robustly Gate the Early and Late Cell Cycle. Papagiannakis A, Niebel B, Wit EC, Heinemann M. Mol Cell. 2017 Jan 19;65(2):285-295. doi: 10.1016/j.molcel.2016.11.018. Epub 2016 Dec 15. PubMed 27989441.
Backbone
  Vector backbone: HO-poly-KanMX4-HO
  Backbone manufacturer: https://www.ncbi.nlm.nih.gov/pmc/articles/PMC55758/
  Backbone size w/o insert (bp): 6024
  Total vector size (bp): 8711
  Vector type: Yeast Expression
  Selectable markers: KanMX4 (select with G418)
Growth in bacteria
  Bacterial resistance: Ampicillin, 100 μg/mL
  Growth temperature: 37°C
  Growth strain: DH5alpha
  Copy number: High Copy
Gene/Insert
  Gene/Insert name: OsTIR1 (alt names: Auxin Inducible Degron; AID)
  Species: Oryza sativa
  Insert size (bp): 2689
  Promoter: ADH1
  Tag / fusion protein: 3x myc
  Cloning method: Unknown
  Sequencing primers: 5′ GGAGTATTGTGTCATGTTCG; 3′ GACAGTCACATCATGCC
Resource information
  A portion of this plasmid was derived from a plasmid made by: The OsTIR1 was retrieved from: Nishimura, K., Fukagawa, T., Takisawa, H., Kakimoto, T., and Kanemaki, M. (2009). An auxin-based degron system for the rapid depletion of proteins in nonplant cells. Nat. Methods 6, 917–922. The HO-poly-KanMX4-HO plasmid was retrieved from: Voth, W.P., Richards, J.D., Shaw, J.M., and Stillman, D.J. (2001). Yeast vectors for integration at the HO locus. Nucleic Acids Res. 29, E59-9.
Terms and licenses: Academic/Nonprofit Terms; Industry Terms: Not Available to Industry
Depositor comments: This plasmid can be used to assemble the auxin inducible degron in single yeast cells. A characterization guide can be found here: https://www.nature.com/articles/s41598-017-04791-6 Detailed description of plasmid construction can be found in the Supplemental Experimental Procedures of the original paper: http://www.cell.com/molecular-cell/pdfExtended/S1097-2765(16)30726-2
How to cite: pOsTIR1w/oGFP was a gift from Matthias Heinemann (Addgene plasmid # 102883 ; http://n2t.net/addgene:102883 ; RRID:Addgene_102883)
