[The description below was written by a language model from this plasmid's Addgene catalogue record and the feature table of its GenBank file.]
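Description:
pOsTIR1w/oGFP is a yeast integrating expression plasmid built on the HO-poly-KanMX4-HO backbone, a vector designed to insert a cassette into the HO locus of Saccharomyces cerevisiae. The feature table shows no yeast replication origin, consistent with chromosomal integration rather than episomal maintenance. In E. coli it is propagated through a high-copy ColE1/pUC-type origin with ampicillin resistance (bla). Remnants of a pBluescript/pRS-style cloning backbone are also annotated, including a T7 promoter, lac operator and CAP site, M13 primer sites and f1 origin primer sites. The HO homology arms themselves are not annotated, although unannotated stretches flank the cassette where they would be expected. The catalogue lists a total size of 8711 bp, whereas the held sequence record is 8902 bp.

The payload is the rice (Oryza sativa) F-box protein OsTIR1, driven by the constitutive S. cerevisiae ADH1 promoter, fused at its C-terminus to three tandem Myc epitope tags, and followed by the ADH1 terminator. Immediately downstream lies the kanMX marker, in which an aminoglycoside phosphotransferase gene sits between the Ashbya gossypii TEF promoter and terminator, allowing G418 selection of yeast integrants. OsTIR1 is the plant-derived component of the auxin-inducible degron system. In the presence of auxin it recruits proteins carrying an AID degron to an SCF ubiquitin ligase, triggering their rapid proteasomal degradation.

The plasmid therefore supplies the stable, single-locus OsTIR1 expression needed to assemble and characterise auxin-inducible protein depletion in yeast, including in single-cell studies. The Myc tags allow OsTIR1 to be detected immunologically. The name suggests a version lacking GFP, but the record does not describe the related construct.
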