LOCUS       Exported 8902 bp ds-DNA circular SYN 12-MAY-2021
DEFINITION  Expresses OsTIR1 via the ADH1 promoter in yeast. The cassette is
            integrated in the HO locus. Assembly and characterization of the
            auxin-inducible degradation..
ACCESSION   .
VERSION     .
KEYWORDS    pOsTIR1w/oGFP
SOURCE      synthetic DNA construct
  ORGANISM  synthetic DNA construct
REFERENCE   1 (bases 1 to 8902)
  AUTHORS   Papagiannakis A, Niebel B, Wit EC, Heinemann M
  TITLE     Autonomous Metabolic Oscillations Robustly Gate the Early and Late
            Cell Cycle.
  JOURNAL   Mol Cell. 2017 Jan 19;65(2):285-295. doi:
            10.1016/j.molcel.2016.11.018. Epub 2016 Dec 15.
  PUBMED    27989441
REFERENCE   2 (bases 1 to 8902)
  AUTHORS   .
  TITLE     Direct Submission
  JOURNAL   Exported May 12, 2021 from SnapGene Server 1.1.58
            http://www.snapgene.com
FEATURES             Location/Qualifiers
     source          1..8902
                     /organism="synthetic DNA construct"
                     /mol_type="other DNA"
     promoter        1..397
                     /gene="S. cerevisiae ADH1"
                     /label=ADH1 promoter
                     /note="promoter for alcohol dehydrogenase 1"
     CDS             416..2140
                     /codon_start=1
                     /product="rice transport inhibitor response 1 protein"
                     /label=OsTIR1
                     /note="F-box protein that mediates auxin-dependent
                     interaction of a ubiquitin ligase with an auxin-inducible
                     degron (Tan et al., 2007)"
                     /translation="MTYFPEEVVEHIFSFLPAQRDRNTVSLVCKVWYEIERLSRRGVFV
                     GNCYAVRAGRVAARFPNVRALTVKGKPHFADFNLVPPDWGGYAGPWIEAAARGCHGLEE
                     LRMKRMVVSDESLELLARSFPRFRALVLISCEGFSTDGLAAVASHCKLLRELDLQENEV
                     EDRGPRWLSCFPDSCTSLVSLNFACIKGEVNAGSLERLVSRSPNLRSLRLNRSVSVDTL
                     AKILLRTPNLEDLGTGNLTDDFQTESYFKLTSALEKCKMLRSLSGFWDASPVCLSFIYP
                     LCAQLTGLNLSYAPTLDASDLTKMISRCVKLQRLWVLDCISDKGLQVVASSCKDLQELR
                     VFPSDFYVAGYSAVTEEGLVAVSLGCPKLNSLLYFCHQMTNAALVTVAKNCPNFTRFRL
                     CILEPGKPDVVTSQPLDEGFGAIVRECKGLQRLSISGLLTDKVFMYIGKYAKQLEMLSI
                     AFAGDSDKGMMHVMNGCKNLRKLEIRDSPFGDAALLGNFARYETMRSLWMSSCNVTLKG
                     CQVLASKMPMLNVEVINERDGSNEMEENHGDLPKVEKLYVYRTTAGARDDAPNFVKIL"
     CDS             2168..2197
                     /codon_start=1
                     /product="Myc (human c-Myc proto-oncogene) epitope tag"
                     /label=Myc
                     /translation="EQKLISEEDL"
     CDS             2204..2233
                     /codon_start=1
                     /product="Myc (human c-Myc proto-oncogene) epitope tag"
                     /label=Myc
                     /translation="EQKLISEEDL"
     CDS             2240..2269
                     /codon_start=1
                     /product="Myc (human c-Myc proto-oncogene) epitope tag"
                     /label=Myc
                     /translation="EQKLISEEDL"
     terminator      2419..2584
                     /gene="S. cerevisiae ADH1"
                     /label=ADH1 terminator
                     /note="transcription terminator for the S. cerevisiae
                     alcohol dehydrogenase 1 (ADH1) gene"
     primer_bind     complement(2474..2498)
                     /label=pHybLex-R
                     /note="ADH terminator, reverse primer"
     gene            2632..3988
                     /label=kanMX
                     /note="yeast selectable marker conferring kanamycin
                     resistance (Wach et al., 1994)"
     promoter        2632..2975
                     /label=TEF promoter
                     /note="Ashbya gossypii TEF promoter"
     CDS             2976..3785
                     /codon_start=1
                     /gene="aph(3')-Ia"
                     /product="aminoglycoside phosphotransferase"
                     /label=KanR
                     /note="confers resistance to kanamycin"
                     /translation="MGKEKTHVSRPRLNSNMDADLYGYKWARDNVGQSGATIYRLYGKP
                     DAPELFLKHGKGSVANDVTDEMVRLNWLTEFMPLPTIKHFIRTPDDAWLLTTAIPGKTA
                     FQVLEEYPDSGENIVDALAVFLRRLHSIPVCNCPFNSDRVFRLAQAQSRMNNGLVDASD
                     FDDERNGWPVEQVWKEMHKLLPFSPDSVVTHGDFSLDNLIFDEGKLIGCIDVGRVGIAD
                     RYQDLAILWNCLGEFSPSLQKRLFQKYGIDNPDMNKLQFHLMLDEFF"
     primer_bind     complement(3043..3062)
                     /label=Kan-R
                     /note="Kanamycin resistance gene, reverse primer"
     terminator      3791..3988
                     /label=TEF terminator
                     /note="Ashbya gossypii TEF terminator"
     primer_bind     complement(4596..4615)
                     /label=T7
                     /note="T7 promoter, forward primer"
     promoter        complement(4597..4615)
                     /label=T7 promoter
                     /note="promoter for bacteriophage T7 RNA polymerase"
     primer_bind     complement(4622..4639)
                     /label=M13 Forward
                     /note="In lacZ gene. Also called M13-F20 or M13 (-21)
                     Forward"
     primer_bind     complement(4622..4638)
                     /label=M13 fwd
                     /note="common sequencing primer, one of multiple similar
                     variants"
     primer_bind     complement(4631..4653)
                     /label=M13/pUC Forward
                     /note="In lacZ gene"
     primer_bind     complement(4938..4957)
                     /label=F1ori-R
                     /note="F1 origin, reverse primer"
     primer_bind     5070..5091
                     /label=F1ori-F
                     /note="F1 origin, forward primer"
     primer_bind     complement(5245..5264)
                     /label=pRS-marker
                     /note="pRS vectors, use to sequence yeast selectable
                     marker"
     primer_bind     5364..5386
                     /label=pGEX 3'
                     /note="pGEX vectors, reverse primer"
     primer_bind     complement(5424..5442)
                     /label=pBRforEco
                     /note="pBR322 vectors, upsteam of EcoRI site, forward
                     primer"
     promoter        5510..5614
                     /gene="bla"
                     /label=AmpR promoter
     CDS             5615..6475
                     /codon_start=1
                     /gene="bla"
                     /product="beta-lactamase"
                     /label=AmpR
                     /note="confers resistance to ampicillin, carbenicillin, and
                     related antibiotics"
                     /translation="MSIQHFRVALIPFFAAFCLPVFAHPETLVKVKDAEDQLGARVGYI
                     ELDLNSGKILESFRPEERFPMMSTFKVLLCGAVLSRIDAGQEQLGRRIHYSQNDLVEYS
                     PVTEKHLTDGMTVRELCSAAITMSDNTAANLLLTTIGGPKELTAFLHNMGDHVTRLDRW
                     EPELNEAIPNDERDTTMPVAMATTLRKLLTGELLTLASRQQLIDWMEADKVAGPLLRSA
                     LPAGWFIADKSGAGERGSRGIIAALGPDGKPSRIVVIYTTGSQATMDERNRQIAEIGAS
                     LIKHW"
     primer_bind     complement(5833..5852)
                     /label=Amp-R
                     /note="Ampicillin resistance gene, reverse primer"
     rep_origin      6646..7234
                     /direction=RIGHT
                     /label=ori
                     /note="high-copy-number ColE1/pMB1/pBR322/pUC origin of
                     replication"
     primer_bind     7135..7154
                     /label=pBR322ori-F
                     /note="pBR322 origin, forward primer"
     primer_bind     7388..7405
                     /label=L4440
                     /note="L4440 vector, forward primer"
     protein_bind    7522..7543
                     /label=CAP binding site
                     /bound_moiety="E. coli catabolite activator protein"
                     /note="CAP binding activates transcription in the presence
                     of cAMP."
     protein_bind    7598..7614
                     /label=lac operator
                     /bound_moiety="lac repressor encoded by lacI"
                     /note="The lac repressor binds to the lac operator to
                     inhibit transcription in E. coli. This inhibition can be
                     relieved by adding lactose or
                     isopropyl-beta-D-thiogalactopyranoside (IPTG)."
     primer_bind     7603..7625
                     /label=M13/pUC Reverse
                     /note="In lacZ gene"
     primer_bind     7622..7638
                     /label=M13 rev
                     /note="common sequencing primer, one of multiple similar
                     variants"
     primer_bind     7622..7638
                     /label=M13 Reverse
                     /note="In lacZ gene. Also called M13-rev"
ORIGIN
        1 caacttcttt tctttttttt tcttttctct ctcccccgtt gttgtctcac catatccgca
       61 atgacaaaaa aatgatggaa gacactaaag gaaaaaatta acgacaaaga cagcaccaac
      121 agatgtcgtt gttccagagc tgatgagggg tatctcgaag cacacgaaac tttttccttc
      181 cttcattcac gcacactact ctctaatgag caacggtata cggccttcct tccagttact
      241 tgaatttgaa ataaaaaaaa gtttgctgtc ttgctatcaa gtataaatag acctgcaatt
      301 attaatcttt tgtttcctcg tcattgttct cgttcccttt cttccttgtt tctttttctg
      361 cacaatattt caagctatac caagcataca atcaactatc tcatatacaa ctagaatgac
      421 gtacttcccg gaggaggtgg tggagcacat cttcagcttc ctgccggcgc agcgcgaccg
      481 caacacggtc tcgctcgtct gcaaggtgtg gtacgagatc gagaggctga gccgccgcgg
      541 cgtcttcgtg ggcaactgct acgccgtgcg cgccggccgc gtcgccgcgc ggttccccaa
      601 cgtgcgggcg ctcacggtga aggggaagcc ccacttcgcc gacttcaacc tcgtgccccc
      661 cgactggggc ggctacgcgg ggccgtggat cgaggcggcc gcgaggggat gccacggcct
      721 ggaggagctc aggatgaagc ggatggtggt gtccgacgag agcctcgagc tgctggctcg
      781 ctcgttcccg cggttcaggg ctcttgttct tatcagctgc gaggggttca gcactgacgg
      841 gctagccgcc gtcgcgagcc attgcaagct tctgagggag ttggatttgc aggaaaatga
      901 agtggaggat cgagggccta ggtggctttc ctgcttccct gattcctgca catcacttgt
      961 ctcattgaat tttgcctgca tcaaagggga ggttaatgct ggttcactgg agagacttgt
     1021 tagcaggtcc ccaaacctgc ggagtttgag gctgaatcga tctgtatcgg tagatacact
     1081 tgcaaagata ctactgcgta cccctaactt ggaggatttg gggacaggga atttgacaga
     1141 tgacttccaa actgagtcct actttaagct taccagtgct ctggagaaat gcaagatgtt
     1201 gaggagtttg tctggattct gggatgcttc tcctgtttgc ctgtcattta tctaccccct
     1261 gtgtgctcaa ctgacaggat tgaacttgag ctatgcaccc acacttgatg cttctgacct
     1321 tacaaaaatg attagccgct gtgtgaagct ccaacgcctt tgggtactgg attgtatctc
     1381 ggacaaaggc ttgcaagtgg tggcctccag ttgcaaagac ttgcaagaac tcagggtatt
     1441 tccatcagat ttctacgtag ctggttattc tgcagtgaca gaggagggac ttgttgcagt
     1501 atccttgggc tgtccaaaac tgaactcact actgtacttc tgtcaccaaa tgactaatgc
     1561 tgcactagtt actgtcgcca agaactgtcc aaatttcaca cgattcagac tttgtattct
     1621 tgagccaggg aagcctgatg ttgtgacaag ccaaccatta gatgaaggct ttggagctat
     1681 tgttcgtgag tgcaagggat tacaacgttt gtcaatatct ggtcttctca cagacaaagt
     1741 tttcatgtat attgggaaat atgcaaaaca acttgagatg ctttctatag catttgctgg
     1801 tgacagtgat aagggtatga tgcatgttat gaatggatgc aagaatttaa ggaaactgga
     1861 gataagagat agcccgtttg gtgatgctgc actcttgggg aattttgcta ggtacgagac
     1921 aatgcgatcc ctttggatgt catcttgcaa tgtcacgtta aaggggtgcc aagtccttgc
     1981 gtcaaagatg ccgatgctca atgttgaggt cataaatgag cgggatggta gcaatgaaat
     2041 ggaggaaaac catggagatc tgcctaaagt ggagaaatta tatgtgtacc gcacaactgc
     2101 tggggcgagg gatgatgcac caaattttgt taaaatccta gtcgactccg gttctgctgc
     2161 tagtggtgaa caaaagttga tttctgaaga agatttgaac ggtgaacaaa agctaatctc
     2221 cgaggaagac ttgaacggtg aacaaaaatt aatctcagaa gaagacttga acggatccac
     2281 tagctaaaac aattcttcgc cagaggtttg gtcaagtctc caatcaaggt tgtcggcttg
     2341 tctaccttgc cagaaattta cgaaaagatg gaaaagggtc aaatcgttgg tagatacgtt
     2401 gttgacactt ctaaataagc gaatttctta tgatttatga tttttattat taaataagtt
     2461 ataaaaaaaa taagtgtata caaattttaa agtgactctt aggttttaaa acgaaaattc
     2521 ttattcttga gtaactcttt cctgtaggtc aggttgcttt ctcaggtata gcatgaggtc
     2581 gctcgtagat ctgtttagct tgcctcgtcc ccgccgggtc acccggccag cgacatggag
     2641 gcccagaata ccctccttga cagtcttgac gtgcgcagct caggggcatg atgtgactgt
     2701 cgcccgtaca tttagcccat acatccccat gtataatcat ttgcatccat acattttgat
     2761 ggccgcacgg cgcgaagcaa aaattacggc tcctcgctgc agacctgcga gcagggaaac
     2821 gctcccctca cagacgcgtt gaattgtccc cacgccgcgc ccctgtagag aaatataaaa
     2881 ggttaggatt tgccactgag gttcttcttt catatacttc cttttaaaat cttgctagga
     2941 tacagttctc acatcacatc cgaacataaa caaccatggg taaggaaaag actcacgttt
     3001 cgaggccgcg attaaattcc aacatggatg ctgatttata tgggtataaa tgggctcgcg
     3061 ataatgtcgg gcaatcaggt gcgacaatct atcgattgta tgggaagccc gatgcgccag
     3121 agttgtttct gaaacatggc aaaggtagcg ttgccaatga tgttacagat gagatggtca
     3181 gactaaactg gctgacggaa tttatgcctc ttccgaccat caagcatttt atccgtactc
     3241 ctgatgatgc atggttactc accactgcga tccccggcaa aacagcattc caggtattag
     3301 aagaatatcc tgattcaggt gaaaatattg ttgatgcgct ggcagtgttc ctgcgccggt
     3361 tgcattcgat tcctgtttgt aattgtcctt ttaacagcga tcgcgtattt cgtctcgctc
     3421 aggcgcaatc acgaatgaat aacggtttgg ttgatgcgag tgattttgat gacgagcgta
     3481 atggctggcc tgttgaacaa gtctggaaag aaatgcataa gcttttgcca ttctcaccgg
     3541 attcagtcgt cactcatggt gatttctcac ttgataacct tatttttgac gaggggaaat
     3601 taataggttg tattgatgtt ggacgagtcg gaatcgcaga ccgataccag gatcttgcca
     3661 tcctatggaa ctgcctcggt gagttttctc cttcattaca gaaacggctt tttcaaaaat
     3721 atggtattga taatcctgat atgaataaat tgcagtttca tttgatgctc gatgagtttt
     3781 tctaatcagt actgacaata aaaagattct tgttttcaag aacttgtcat ttgtatagtt
     3841 tttttatatt gtagttgttc tattttaatc aaatgttagc gtgatttata ttttttttcg
     3901 cctcgacatc atctgcccag atgcgaagtt aagtgcgcag aaagtaatat catgcgtcaa
     3961 tcgtatgtga atgctggtcg ctatactgct gtcgattcga tactaacgcc gccatccagt
     4021 gtcgaaaacg agctcgaatt aattcctggg ggaacaactt cacagaatgt tttgtcatat
     4081 tgtcgaagtg gtcacaaaac aagagaagtt ccgccaatta taaaaaggga acccgtatat
     4141 ttcagcttca cggatgattt ccagggtgag agtactgtat atgggcttac gatagaaggc
     4201 cataaaaatt tcttgcttgg caacaaaata gaagtgaaat catgtcgagg ctgctgtgtg
     4261 ggagaacagc ataaaatatc acaaaaaaag aatctaaaac actgtgttgc ttgtcccaga
     4321 aagggaatca agtattttta taaagattgg agtggtaaaa atcgagtatg tgctagatgc
     4381 tatggaagat acaaattcag cggtcatcac tgtataaatt gcaagtatgt accagaagca
     4441 cgtgaagtga aaaaggcaaa agacaaaggc gaaaaattgg gcattacgcc cgaaggtttg
     4501 ccagttaaag gaccagagtg tataaaatgt ggcggaatct tacagtggcc tatgcggccg
     4561 ctctagctag aactagtgga tcgatcccca attcgcccta tagtgagtcg tattacaatt
     4621 cactggccgt cgttttacaa cgtcgtgact gggaaaaccc tggcgttacc caacttaatc
     4681 gccttgcagc acatccccct ttcgccagct ggcgtaatag cgaagaggcc cgcaccgatc
     4741 gcccttccca acagttgcgc agcctgaatg gcgaatggcg cctgatgcgg tattttctcc
     4801 ttacgcatct gtgcggtatt tcacaccgca tannnnnnnn nnnnnnnnnn nnnnnnnnnn
     4861 nnnnnnnnnn nnnnnnnnnn nnnnnnnnnn nnnnnnnnnn nnnnnnnnnn nnnnnnnnnn
     4921 nnnnnnntnn nnnnnnnnnn nnnnnnnnnn nnnnnnnnnn nnnnnnnnnn nnnncnnnnn
     4981 nnnnnnnnnn nnnnnnnnnn nnnnnnnnnn nnnnnnnnnn nnnnnnnnnn nnnnnnnncc
     5041 tttgacgttg gagtccacgt tctttaatag tggactcttg ttccaaactg gaacaacact
     5101 caactctatc tcgggctatt cttttgattt ataagggatt ttgccgattt cggtctattg
     5161 gttaaaaaat gagctgattt aacaaaaatt taacgcgaat tttaacaaaa tattaacgtt
     5221 tacaatttta tggtgcactc tcagtacaat ctgctctgat gccgcatagt taagccagcc
     5281 ccgacacccg ccaacacccg ctgacgcgcc ctgacgggct tgtctgctcc cggcatccgc
     5341 ttacagacaa gctgtgaccg tctccgggag ctgcatgtgt cagaggtttt caccgtcatc
     5401 accgaaacgc gcgagacgaa agggcctcgt gatacgccta tttttatagg ttaatgtcat
     5461 gataataatg gtttcttaga cgtcaggtgg cacttttcgg ggaaatgtgc gcggaacccc
     5521 tatttgttta tttttctaaa tacattcaaa tatgtatccg ctcatgagac aataaccctg
     5581 ataaatgctt caataatatt gaaaaaggaa gagtatgagt attcaacatt tccgtgtcgc
     5641 ccttattccc ttttttgcgg cattttgcct tcctgttttt gctcacccag aaacgctggt
     5701 gaaagtaaaa gatgctgaag atcagttggg tgcacgagtg ggttacatcg aactggatct
     5761 caacagcggt aagatccttg agagttttcg ccccgaagaa cgttttccaa tgatgagcac
     5821 ttttaaagtt ctgctatgtg gcgcggtatt atcccgtatt gacgccgggc aagagcaact
     5881 cggtcgccgc atacactatt ctcagaatga cttggttgag tactcaccag tcacagaaaa
     5941 gcatcttacg gatggcatga cagtaagaga attatgcagt gctgccataa ccatgagtga
     6001 taacactgcg gccaacttac ttctgacaac gatcggagga ccgaaggagc taaccgcttt
     6061 tttgcacaac atgggggatc atgtaactcg ccttgatcgt tgggaaccgg agctgaatga
     6121 agccatacca aacgacgagc gtgacaccac gatgcctgta gcaatggcaa caacgttgcg
     6181 caaactatta actggcgaac tacttactct agcttcccgg caacaattaa tagactggat
     6241 ggaggcggat aaagttgcag gaccacttct gcgctcggcc cttccggctg gctggtttat
     6301 tgctgataaa tctggagccg gtgagcgtgg gtctcgcggt atcattgcag cactggggcc
     6361 agatggtaag ccctcccgta tcgtagttat ctacacgacg gggagtcagg caactatgga
     6421 tgaacgaaat agacagatcg ctgagatagg tgcctcactg attaagcatt ggtaactgtc
     6481 agaccaagtt tactcatata tactttagat tgatttaaaa cttcattttt aatttaaaag
     6541 gatctaggtg aagatccttt ttgataatct catgaccaaa atcccttaac gtgagttttc
     6601 gttccactga gcgtcagacc ccgtagaaaa gatcaaagga tcttcttgag atcctttttt
     6661 tctgcgcgta atctgctgct tgcaaacaaa aaaaccaccg ctaccagcgg tggtttgttt
     6721 gccggatcaa gagctaccaa ctctttttcc gaaggtaact ggcttcagca gagcgcagat
     6781 accaaatact gttcttctag tgtagccgta gttaggccac cacttcaaga actctgtagc
     6841 accgcctaca tacctcgctc tgctaatcct gttaccagtg gctgctgcca gtggcgataa
     6901 gtcgtgtctt accgggttgg actcaagacg atagttaccg gataaggcac agcggtcggg
     6961 ctgaacgggg ggttcgtgca cacagcccag cttggagcga acgacctaca ccgaactgag
     7021 atacctacag cgtgagctat gagaaagcgc cacgcttccc gaagggagaa aggcggacag
     7081 gtatccggta agcggcaggg tcggaacagg agagcgcacg agggagcttc cagggggaaa
     7141 cgcctggtat ctttatagtc ctgtcgggtt tcgccacctc tgacttgagc gtcgattttt
     7201 gtgatgctcg tcaggggggc ggagcctatg gaaaaacgcc agcaacgcgg cctttttacg
     7261 gttcctggcc ttttgctggc cttttgctca catgttcttt cctgcgttat cccctgattc
     7321 tgtggataac cgtattaccg cctttgagtg agctgatacc gctcgccgca gccgaacgac
     7381 cgagcgcagc gagtcagtga gcgaggaagc ggaagagcgc ccaatacgca aaccgcctct
     7441 ccccgcgcgt tggccgattc attaatgcag ctggcacgac aggtttcccg actggaaagc
     7501 gggcagtgag cgcaacgcaa ttaatgtgag ttagctcact cattaggcac cccaggcttt
     7561 acactttatg cttccgcggc tcgtatgttg tgtggaattg tgagcggata acaatttcac
     7621 acaggaaaca gctatgacca tgattacgcc actagtccga ggcctcgaga tccgatatcg
     7681 ccgtggcggc cgccagctga agcttaatta tcctgggcac gagtgaaaca aagctaaaac
     7741 ctttatttag catggccatt gaatgtaaca attatatata tcgcaagcac aaaaaatcaa
     7801 ggagagagaa ctaccacttt gttcatgtgt acaatgttca ttatctccat aagcaaaaaa
     7861 aaaaaaatag aaaacatatg ctataaggtt gatattctca cgagtaagcg gcacttgcta
     7921 cttattgaca ttgcagattt ttggctacag aaatagtata ttagagatta taattgctaa
     7981 tcaaatcaaa atataaaatt agtaaaccaa accatttata cccttcctta gtagttatgg
     8041 attgtttttt aatgatattt ctgcaaacca aagaaagatt gttatccaga tagaatttag
     8101 ttttgatatt catttttttg ttgaagattg aacgccatat ctgggcctca taattcaaaa
     8161 gacggtgcca ttatcggtag cgtttcgcat tgtactggat ttcagaaatt tcacagttga
     8221 tgaatcgaaa agaatggtct cattgcaaca cgtaaggtta agatgtccct ttttaccatt
     8281 ataggcaata aatgaatcat aaaacgaccg tatactggtg aaatagtagg gagaacgagt
     8341 acctgtagta aaaagtataa atcatagtta atcgggcaat gtccctcgat caaggagtat
     8401 tgtgtcatgt tcgagacaaa cgccaacatt tttgtttctt ttggacaaat gttgtttgca
     8461 tttatgatcc gttatatttt gatctaatgt agagttgcac gtagttctta ctggcaaaga
     8521 aatcgatgca taccaaaaaa gaataaaggt gatatttgat ctttaccgtt tagttccaac
     8581 gtaaaattgt gcctttggac ttaaaatggc ggggtgtaca atatggactt cctcttttct
     8641 ggcaaccaaa cccatacatc gggattccta taataccttc gttggtctcc ctaacatgta
     8701 ggtggcggag gggagatata caatagaaca gataccagac aagacataat gggctaaaca
     8761 agactacacc aattacactg cctcattgat ggtggtacat aacgaactaa tactgtagcc
     8821 ctagacttga tagccatcat catatcgaag tttcactacc ctttttccat ttgccatcta
     8881 ttgaagtaat aataggcgca tg
//
